Addgene plasmid #104727: pUG-298
Purpose: Level 2 construct
Depositing lab: Marco Trujillo. Depositing organization: Leibniz Institute of Plant Biochemistry (IPB). Publication: UbiGate: a synthetic biology toolbox to analyse ubiquitination. Kowarschik K, Hoehenwarter W, Marillonnet S, Trujillo M. New Phytol. 2018 Mar;217(4):1749-1763. doi: 10.1111/nph.14900. Epub 2017 Nov 30. PubMed 29194629.
Backbone
  Vector backbone: pET-28GG
  Backbone size w/o insert (bp): 5190
  Vector type: Bacterial Expression
Growth in bacteria
  Bacterial resistance: Kanamycin, 50 μg/mL
  Growth temperature: 37°C
  Growth strain: DH5alpha
  Copy number: Low Copy
Gene/Insert
  Gene/Insert name: HIS-Ubq_UBA1_HA-UBC6_EL3 (alt name: AT4G05320,AT2G30110,AT2G46030)
  Species: A. thaliana (mustard weed)
  Insert size (bp): 4444
  Promoter: T7
  Tag / fusion protein: HIS-Ubq, HA-E2 (N terminal on insert)
  Cloning method: Restriction Enzyme; 5′ cloning site BpiI (destroyed during cloning); 3′ cloning site BpiI (destroyed during cloning)
  Sequencing primers: 5′ T7; 3′ T7 Terminal
Terms and licenses: Academic/Nonprofit Terms; Industry Terms: Not Available to Industry
How to cite: pUG-298 was a gift from Marco Trujillo (Addgene plasmid # 104727 ; http://n2t.net/addgene:104727 ; RRID:Addgene_104727)
