[The description below was written by a language model from this plasmid's Addgene catalogue record and pLannotate feature annotations shown in this document.]
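Description:
pUG-298 is a Level 2 assembly from the UbiGate modular cloning toolbox, built in pET-28GG, a pET-28-type bacterial expression backbone adapted for Golden Gate cloning. The insert was assembled through BpiI sites that were destroyed in the process. The plasmid is maintained in E. coli through a pBR322-type ColE1 origin with the bom region and the rop gene, consistent with its low-copy listing, and it is selected with kanamycin through an aminoglycoside phosphotransferase gene. An f1 origin is also present, and the backbone carries lacI with its own promoter. The annotated tetracycline-resistance fragments appear to be non-functional pBR322 remnants.

The payload is a roughly 4.4 kb polycistronic cassette of Arabidopsis thaliana ubiquitination components. It is driven by a single T7 promoter with an adjacent lac operator and closed by the T7 terminator, so expression needs T7 RNA polymerase and is inducible with IPTG. Three open reading frames follow in series, each preceded by its own T7 gene 10-type ribosome binding site. These are His-tagged ubiquitin, the E1 ubiquitin-activating enzyme UBA1, and the E2 conjugating enzyme UBC6, which carries N-terminal HA epitope repeats. The insert name ends in "EL3", which the record does not define and for which no coding feature is annotated. No E3 ligase or substrate is recorded.

Co-expressing tagged ubiquitin, E1 and E2 from one transcript is consistent with the toolbox's aim of reconstituting and analysing the ubiquitination cascade in bacteria, with the His and HA tags allowing purification or detection. The depositor and sequencing-derived records differ by only a few nucleotides in length and show the same feature set.
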