Features (pLannotate 1.2.2; 25 found; start..end, strand, type, name):
     12..467     +  rep_origin     f1 ori (sequence partly withheld): f1 bacteriophage origin of replication; arrow indicates direction of (+) strand synthesis
    494..551     +  promoter       AmpR promoter (fragment): bla
    560..1375    -  CDS            KanR: aminoglycoside phosphotransferase; aph(3')-Ia; confers resistance to kanamycin in bacteria or G418 (Geneticin®) in eukaryotes
   1497..2085    +  rep_origin     ori: high-copy-number ColE1/pMB1/pBR322/pUC origin of replication
   2271..2413    -  misc_feature   bom: basis of mobility region from pBR322
   2515..2706    -  CDS            rop: Rop protein, which maintains plasmids at low copy number; rop
   2723..3103    +  CDS            YPB1_ECOLX: Protein predicted: Swiss-Prot protein existence level 4. From Escherichia coli.
   3175..3466    -  CDS            TcR (fragment): tetracycline efflux protein; tet; confers resistance to tetracycline
   3481..3502    -  protein_bind   CAP binding site: CAP binding activates transcription in the presence of cAMP. E. coli catabolite activator protein
   3515..4597    -  CDS            lacI: lac repressor; lacI; The lac repressor binds to the lac operator to inhibit transcription in E. coli. This inhibition can be relieved by adding lactose or isopropyl-β-D-thiogalactopyranoside (IPTG).
   4598..4675    -  promoter       lacI promoter: lacI
   4683..4962    -  CDS            TcR (fragment): tetracycline efflux protein; tet; confers resistance to tetracycline
   4984..5002    +  promoter       T7 promoter: promoter for bacteriophage T7 RNA polymerase
   5003..5027    +  protein_bind   lac operator: The lac repressor binds to the lac operator to inhibit transcription in E. coli. This inhibition can be relieved by adding lactose or isopropyl-β-D-thiogalactopyranoside (IPTG). lac repressor encoded by lacI
   5048..5065    +  RBS            RBS (fragment): efficient ribosome binding site from bacteriophage T7 gene 10 (Olins and Rangwala, 1989)
   5080..5098    +  CDS            9xHis (fragment): 9xHis affinity tag
   5105..5332    +  CDS            UBIQ_AVESA: Experimental evidence at protein level: Swiss-Prot protein existence level 1. Ubiquitin exists either covalently attached to another protein, or free (unanchored). When covalently bound, it is conjugated to target proteins via an isopeptide bond either as a monomer (monoubiquitin), a polymer linked via different Lys residues of the ubiquitin (polyubiquitin chains) or a linear polymer linked via the initiator Met of the ubiquitin (linear polyubiquitin chains). Polyubiquitin chains, when attached to a target protein, have different functions depending on the Lys residue of the ubiquitin that is
   5344..5361    +  RBS            RBS (fragment): efficient ribosome binding site from bacteriophage T7 gene 10 (Olins and Rangwala, 1989)
   5368..8607    +  CDS            UBA1: UBE11_ARATH - Also known as MOS5. Experimental evidence at protein level: Swiss-Prot protein existence level 1. Activates ubiquitin by first adenylating its C-terminal glycine residue with ATP, and thereafter linking this residue to the side chain of a cysteine residue in E1, yielding a ubiquitin-E1 thioester and free AMP. From Arabidopsis thaliana (Mouse-ear cress).
   8619..8636    +  RBS            RBS (fragment): efficient ribosome binding site from bacteriophage T7 gene 10 (Olins and Rangwala, 1989)
   8646..8734    +  CDS            3xHA (fragment): three tandem HA epitope tags
   8748..8836    +  CDS            3xHA (fragment): three tandem HA epitope tags
   8838..9386    +  CDS            UBC6: UBC6_ARATH - Experimental evidence at transcript level: Swiss-Prot protein existence level 2. Accepts the ubiquitin from the E1 complex and catalyzes its covalent attachment to other proteins. From Arabidopsis thaliana (Mouse-ear cress).
   9505..9554    +  CDS            SET1 (fragment): solubility-enhancement tag derived from T7 phage gene 10B
   9562..9609    +  terminator     T7 terminator: transcription terminator for bacteriophage T7 RNA polymerase
>Addgene plasmid #104727 | pUG-298 | depositor full sequence | sequence record 198555 | Full Sequence
TGGCGAATGGG
[124 nt withheld, positions 12-135]
C
[91 nt withheld, positions 137-227]
A
[49 nt withheld, positions 229-277]
CCTTTGACGTTGGAGTCCACGTTCTTT
[37 nt withheld, positions 305-341]
ACCCTATCTCGGTCTATTCTTTTGATTTATAAGGGATTTTGCCGATTTCGGCCTATTGGTTAAAAAATGA
GCTGATTTAACAAAAATTTAACGCGAATTTTAACAAAATATTAACGTTTACAATTTCAGGTGGCACTTTT
CGGGGAAATGTGCGCGGAACCCCTATTTGTTTATTTTTCTAAATACATTCAAATATGTATCCGCTCATGA
ATTAATTCTTAGAAAAACTCATCGAGCATCAAATGAAACTGCAATTTATTCATATCAGGATTATCAATAC
CATATTTTTGAAAAAGCCGTTTCTGTAATGAAGGAGAAAACTCACCGAGGCAGTTCCATAGGATGGCAAG
ATCCTGGTATCGGTCTGCGATTCCGACTCGTCCAACATCAATACAACCTATTAATTTCCCCTCGTCAAAA
ATAAGGTTATCAAGTGAGAAATCACCATGAGTGACGACTGAATCCGGTGAGAATGGCAAAAGTTTATGCA
TTTCTTTCCAGACTTGTTCAACAGGCCAGCCATTACGCTCGTCATCAAAATCACTCGCATCAACCAAACC
GTTATTCATTCGTGATTGCGCCTGAGCGAGTCGAAATACGCGATCGCTGTTAAAAGGACAATTACAAACA
GGAATCGAATGCAACCGGCGCAGGAACACTGCCAGCGCATCAACAATATTTTCACCTGAATCAGGATATT
CTTCTAATACCTGGAATGCTGTTTTCCCGGGGATCGCAGTGGTGAGTAACCATGCATCATCAGGAGTACG
GATAAAATGCTTGATGGTCGGAAGAGGCATAAATTCCGTCAGCCAGTTTAGTCTGACCATCTCATCTGTA
ACATCATTGGCAACGCTACCTTTGCCATGTTTCAGAAACAACTCTGGCGCATCGGGCTTCCCATACAATC
GATAGATTGTCGCACCTGATTGCCCGACATTATCGCGAGCCCATTTATACCCATATAAATCAGCATCCAT
GTTGGAATTTAATCGCGGCCTAGAGCAAGACGTTTCCCGTTGAATATGGCTCATAACACCCCTTGTATTA
CTGTTTATGTAAGCAGACAGTTTTATTGTTCATGACCAAAATCCCTTAACGTGAGTTTTCGTTCCACTGA
GCGTCAGACCCCGTAGAAAAGATCAAAGGATCTTCTTGAGATCCTTTTTTTCTGCGCGTAATCTGCTGCT
TGCAAACAAAAAAACCACCGCTACCAGCGGTGGTTTGTTTGCCGGATCAAGAGCTACCAACTCTTTTTCC
GAAGGTAACTGGCTTCAGCAGAGCGCAGATACCAAATACTGTCCTTCTAGTGTAGCCGTAGTTAGGCCAC
CACTTCAAGAACTCTGTAGCACCGCCTACATACCTCGCTCTGCTAATCCTGTTACCAGTGGCTGCTGCCA
GTGGCGATAAGTCGTGTCTTACCGGGTTGGACTCAAGACGATAGTTACCGGATAAGGCGCAGCGGTCGGG
CTGAACGGGGGGTTCGTGCACACAGCCCAGCTTGGAGCGAACGACCTACACCGAACTGAGATACCTACAG
CGTGAGCTATGAGAAAGCGCCACGCTTCCCGAAGGGAGAAAGGCGGACAGGTATCCGGTAAGCGGCAGGG
TCGGAACAGGAGAGCGCACGAGGGAGCTTCCAGGGGGAAACGCCTGGTATCTTTATAGTCCTGTCGGGTT
TCGCCACCTCTGACTTGAGCGTCGATTTTTGTGATGCTCGTCAGGGGGGCGGAGCCTATGGAAAAACGCC
AGCAACGCGGCCTTTTTACGGTTCCTGGCCTTTTGCTGGCCTTTTGCTCACATGTTCTTTCCTGCGTTAT
CCCCTGATTCTGTGGATAACCGTATTACCGCCTTTGAGTGAGCTGATACCGCTCGCCGCAGCCGAACGAC
CGAGCGCAGCGAGTCAGTGAGCGAGGAAGCGGAAGAGCGCCTGATGCGGTATTTTCTCCTTACGCATCTG
TGCGGTATTTCACACCGCATATATGGTGCACTCTCAGTACAATCTGCTCTGATGCCGCATAGTTAAGCCA
GTATACACTCCGCTATCGCTACGTGACTGGGTCATGGCTGCGCCCCGACACCCGCCAACACCCGCTGACG
CGCCCTGACGGGCTTGTCTGCTCCCGGCATCCGCTTACAGACAAGCTGTGACCGACTCCGGGAGCTGCAT
GTGTCAGAGGTTTTCACCGTCATCACCGAAACGCGCGAGGCAGCTGCGGTAAAGCTCATCAGCGTGGTCG
TGAAGCGATTCACAGATGTCTGCCTGTTCATCCGCGTCCAGCTCGTTGAGTTTCTCCAGAAGCGTTAATG
TCTGGCTTCTGATAAAGCGGGCCATGTTAAGGGCGGTTTTTTCCTGTTTGGTCACTGATGCCTCCGTGTA
AGGGGGATTTCTGTTCATGGGGGTAATGATACCGATGAAACGAGAGAGGATGCTCACGATACGGGTTACT
GATGATGAACATGCCCGGTTACTGGAACGTTGTGAGGGTAAACAACTGGCGGTATGGATGCGGCGGGACC
AGAGAAAAATCACTCAGGGTCAATGCCAGCGCTTCGTTAATACAGATGTAGGTGTTCCACAGGGTAGCCA
GCAGCATCCTGCGATGCAGATCCGGAACATAATGGTGCAGGGCGCTGACTTCCGCGTTTCCAGACTTTAC
GAAACACGGAAACCCAAGACCATTCATGTTGTTGCTCAGGTCGCAGACGTTTTGCAGCAGCAGTCGCTTC
ACGTTCGCTCGCGTATCGGTGATTCATTCTGCTAACCAGTAAGGCAACCCCGCCAGCCTAGCCGGGTCCT
CAACGACAGGAGCACGATCATGCGCACCCGTGGGGCCGCCATGCCGGCGATAATGGCCTGCTTCTCGCCG
AAACGTTTGGTGGCGGGACCAGTGACGAAGGCTTGAGCGAGGGCGTGCAAGATTCCGAATACCGCAAGCG
ACAGGCCGATCATCGTCGCGCTCCAGCGAAAGCGGTCCTCGCCGAAAATGACCCAGAGCGCTGCCGGCAC
CTGTCCTACGAGTTGCATGATAAAGAACACAGTCATAAGTGCGGCGACGATAGTCATGCCCCGCGCCCAC
CGGAAGGAGCTGACTGGGTTGAAGGCTCTCAAGGGCATCGGTCGAGATCCCGGTGCCTAATGAGTGAGCT
AACTTACATTAATTGCGTTGCGCTCACTGCCCGCTTTCCAGTCGGGAAACCTGTCGTGCCAGCTGCATTA
ATGAATCGGCCAACGCGCGGGGAGAGGCGGTTTGCGTATTGGGCGCCAGGGTGGTTTTTCTTTTCACCAG
TGACACGGGCAACAGCTGATTGCCCTTCACCGCCTGGCCCTGAGAGAGTTGCAGCAAGCGGTCCACGCTG
GTTTGCCCCAGCAGGCGAAAATCCTGTTTGATGGTGGTTAACGGCGGGATATAACATGAGCTGTCCTCGG
TATCGTCGTATCCCACTACCGAGATATCCGCACCAACGCGCAGCCCGGACTCGGTAATGGCGCGCATTGC
GCCCAGCGCCATCTGATCGTTGGCAACCAGCATCGCAGTGGGAACGATGCCCTCATTCAGCATTTGCATG
GTTTGTTGAAAACCGGACATGGCACTCCAGTCGCCTTCCCGTTCCGCTATCGGCTGAATTTGATTGCGAG
TGAGATATTTATGCCAGCCAGCCAGACGCAGACGCGCCGAGACAGAACTTAATGGGCCCGCTAACAGCGC
GATTTGCTGGTGACCCAATGCGACCAGATGCTCCACGCCCAGTCGCGTACCGTCCTCATGGGAGAAAATA
ATACTGTTGATGGGTGTCTGGTCAGAGACATCAAGAAATAACGCCGGAACATTAGTGCAGGCAGCTTCCA
CAGCAATGGCATCCTGGTCATCCAGCGGATAGTTAATGATCAGCCCACTGACGCGTTGCGCGAGAAGATT
GTGCACCGCCGCTTTACAGGCTTCGACGCCGCTTCGTTCTACCATCGACACCACCACGCTGGCACCCAGT
TGATCGGCGCGAGATTTAATCGCCGCGACAATTTGCGACGGCGCGTGCAGGGCCAGACTGGAGGTGGCAA
CGCCAATCAGCAACGACTGTTTGCCCGCCAGTTGTTGTGCCACGCGGTTGGGAATGTAATTCAGCTCCGC
CATCGCCGCTTCCACTTTTTCCCGCGTTTTCGCAGAAACGTGGCTGGCCTGGTTCACCACGCGGGAAACG
GTCTGATAAGAGACACCGGCATACTCTGCGACATCGTATAACGTTACTGGTTTCACATTCACCACCCTGA
ATTGACTCTCTTCCGGGCGCTATCATGCCATACCGCGAAAGGTTTTGCGCCATTCGATGGTGTCCGGGAT
CTCGACGCTCTCCCTTATGCGACTCCTGCATTAGGAAGCAGCCCAGTAGTAGGTTGAGGCCGTTGAGCAC
CGCCGCCGCAAGGAATGGTGCATGCAAGGAGATGGCGCCCAACAGTCCCCCGGCCACGGGGCCTGCCACC
ATACCCACGCCGAAACAAGCGCTCATGAGCCCGAAGTGGCGAGCCCGATCTTCCCCATCGGTGATGTCGG
CGATATAGGCGCCAGCAACCGCACCTGTGGCGCCGGTGATGCCGGCCACGATGCGTCCGGCGTAGAGGAT
CGAGATCTCGATCCCGCGAAATTAATACGACTCACTATAGGGGAATTGTGAGCGGATAACAATTCCCCTC
TAGAAATAATTTTGCCTTAACTTTAAGAAGGAGATATACCATGGGCAGCCACCACCACCACCACCACAGC
GGAATGCAGATCTTTGTTAAGACTCTCACCGGAAAGACAATCACCCTGGAGGTGGAAAGCTCCGACACCA
TCGACAACGTTAAGGCCAAGATCCAGGATAAGGAGGGCATTCCTCCGGATCAGCAGAGGCTTATTTTCGC
CGGCAAGCAGCTAGAGGATGGCCGTACGTTGGCTGATTACAATATCCAGAAGGAATCCACCCTCCACTTG
GTCCTCAGGCTCCGTGGTGGTTAAGCTTGCAATTAACTTTAAGAAGGAGATATACAATGCTTCACAAGCG
AGCTAGTGAAGCTAACGATAAGAACGATAATACCATCATCGGTTCCGATTTAGCATCATCTAAGAAACGC
CGTATCGATTTCACTGAATCTTCGTCTGATAAGTCATCTTCGATTTTAGCTTCTGGTAGTAGCAGGGGTT
TTCACGGCGATAGCGTCGTTCAGCAAATCGACATGGCTTTTGGTAATTCGAACCGTCAGGAGATTGATGA
AGATCTGCACAGTCGCCAGCTCGCCGTCTATGGTCGTGAGACTATGAGGCGTCTCTTTGCTTCCAATGTT
CTCATCTCGGGGATGCACGGTCTTGGTGCCGAGATTGCCAAGAATCTTATACTTGCTGGTGTGAAGTCTG
TGACCTTGCATGATGAAAGAGTTGTAGAGCTATGGGACTTATCAAGCAACTTTGTTTTCTCGGAGGATGA
TGTTGGCAAGAATAGAGCAGATGCTTCTGTTCAGAAGTTACAGGATCTTAACAATGCTGTGGTTGTCTCT
AGCTTGACCAAAAGCTTAAACAAAGAGGATCTTTCTGGCTTCCAGGTTGTTGTATTCTCTGACATAAGCA
TGGAAAGAGCAATCGAATTTGATGACTATTGTCACAGCCATCAGCCTCCTATCGCTTTTGTCAAGGCTGA
TGTCAGGGGTCTTTTCGGCTCTGTCTTTTGTGATTTTGGGCCTGAATTTGCGGTTCTTGATGTTGATGGA
GAGGAACCCCATACAGGCATCATTGCGTCTATCTCTAATGAGAACCAGGCATTTATTTCCTGTGTCGACG
ATGAGAGGCTTGAGTTTGAAGATGGTGACCTAGTTGTTTTCTCAGAAGTTGAGGGTATGACAGAATTGAA
TGATGGGAAACCAAGGAAGATAAAAAGTACACGGCCATATTCATTCACCCTTGATGAGGACACTACTAAC
TATGGAACATATGTGAAGGGTGGTATTGTCACTCAAGTGAAACAGCCAAAGTTACTGAATTTCAAGCCAT
TGAGGGAAGCGCTTAAGGATCCAGGGGATTTTCTATTTAGTGATTTCTCTAAGTTTGATCGGCCTCCACT
CCTTCACTTAGCATTCCAGGCACTTGATCATTTTAAAGCTGAAGCTGGCAGATTTCCTGTTGCTGGCTCA
GAAGAGGACGCTCAGAAGCTTATATCGATTGCCACAGCCATCAATACCGGGCAGGGTGATTTAAAGGTGG
AGAATGTTGATCAGAAGCTTCTAAGACACTTTTCCTTTGGAGCCAAGGCTGTCCTGAATCCTATGGCTGC
AATGTTTGGCGGTATTGTTGGACAGGAGGTTGTTAAAGCTTGCTCTGGAAAATTTCATCCTCTCTTCCAG
TTTTTCTACTTTGATTCAGTGGAGTCACTCCCCTCTGAACCTGTGGACTCGAGTGACTTTGCACCAAGAA
ACAGCCGGTATGATGCCCAAATATCTGTATTTGGGGCCAAGTTCCAGAAGAAACTTGAAGATGCTAAAGT
TTTCACAGTAGGGTCTGGTGCTCTTGGCTGTGAGTTCTTGAAAAATTTGGCTCTGATGGGGGTTTCTTGT
GGAAGCCAAGGGAAGCTGACAGTGACAGATGATGATATCATTGAGAAGAGTAACCTCAGTCGTCAATTTC
TGTTCCGTGACTGGAACATTGGACAGGCTAAATCCACAGTTGCTGCTTCGGCTGCTGCTGTTATAAATCC
TCGCTTCAACATTGAGGCCCTGCAAAACCGTGTTGGCGCGGAGACTGAGAATGTATTTGACGATGCCTTC
TGGGAGAACTTAACTGTTGTCGTCAATGCACTGGATAATGTTAATGCGAGGCTCTATGTTGATTCGAGGT
GCTTGTATTTCCAGAAGCCTCTCCTTGAGTCTGGAACTCTTGGTACAAAGTGCAACACACAGTCGGTTAT
CCCACATCTAACTGAAAATTACGGTGCCTCAAGGGACCCACCAGAGAAACAGGCCCCCATGTGTACAGTG
CATTCCTTCCCGCATAACATTGATCACTGTTTAACTTGGGCTCGCTCTGAGTTTGAGGGTCTGCTGGAGA
AAACTCCCGCTGAAGTGAATGCATATCTTTCTAGCCCAGTTGAGTACACTAACTCAATGATGAGTGCTGG
TGATGCTCAGGCGAGGGACACATTGGAGAGGATTGTTGAGTGCCTTGAAAAGGAGAAGTGTGAAACCTTC
CAAGACTGCTTAACCTGGGCACGACTGAGGTTTGAGGATTACTTTGTGAACCGTGTCAAGCAATTGATAT
ACACATTTCCTGAAGATGCTGCGACTAGTACCGGAGCTCCATTCTGGTCTGCTCCAAAAAGATTCCCTCG
TCCACTCCAGTACTCGTCGTCCGACCCAAGTCTCCTTAACTTTATCACAGCGACTGCTATTTTACGAGCA
GAGACATTTGGGATCCCGATACCTGAGTGGACTAAGAACCCAAAGGAAGCAGCAGAAGCTGTTGACAGAG
TGATAGTCCCAGACTTTGAGCCAAGGCAAGATGCAAAGATTGTGACTGATGAGAAAGCTACCACTTTAAC
CACTGCTTCGGTGGACGACGCTGCAGTCATCGACGATCTCATTGCTAAGATCGACCAGTGTAGGCATAAC
TTGTCGCCAGACTTCAGGATGAAACCTATTCAGTTCGAAAAGGATGATGATACAAACTATCACATGGATG
TGATAGCAGGACTAGCCAACATGAGGGCGAGAAATTACAGCATCCCTGAAGTGGACAAGCTGAAAGCAAA
GTTCATAGCAGGGAGAATCATCCCAGCCATTGCGACTTCAACAGCCATGGCTACTGGGCTGGTCTGCCTC
GAGCTGTACAAGGTCCTTGATGGAGGACATAAAGTGGAAGCTTACAGAAACACATTTGCCAACCTGGCAC
TTCCACTATTCTCCATGGCTGAACCACTTCCACCAAAGGTGGTGAAGCACCGTGACATGGCTTGGACAGT
TTGGGACAGATGGGTTCTCAAGGGAAACCCAACTCTTCGTGAGGTGTTGCAGTGGCTGGAGGACAAAGGG
CTTAGCGCATACAGCATCTCTTGTGGAAGCTGTCTACTGTTCAACAGTATGTTCACAAGGCACAAGGAGA
GGATGGACAAGAAGGTTGTGGATCTCGCTCGGGATGTTGCGAAAGTCGAGTTACCGCCTTATCGCAACCA
TCTTGATGTAGTGGTGGCTTGTGAGGATGAAGATGACAATGACGTCGATATTCCTCTCGTCTCTATCTAC
TTCAGGTGAGCTTACTATTAACTTTAAGAAGGAGATATACCATGTACCCATACGATGTTCCTGACTATGC
GGGCTATCCCTATGACGTCCCGGACTATGCAGGATTGTATCCATATGACGTTCCAGATTACGCCACTAGA
GCTGCTTACCCATACGATGTTCCTGACTATGCGGGCTATCCCTATGACGTCCCGGACTATGCAGGATTGT
ATCCATATGACGTTCCAGATTACGCAATGGCGTCGCCGAGCAAACGTCGAGAGATGGATATGATGAAACT
GATGATGAGTGATTACAAGGTGGATACTGTCAACGACGATTTGCAAATGTTCTATGTCACATTCCATGGA
CCCACTGACAGTCTTTATCAGGGGGGTGTATGGAAGATAAAAGTGGAACTTCCCGAAGCTTATCCATACA
AATCTCCATCTGTTGGATTTGTCAACAAGATTTATCACCCTAATGTCGATGAATCTTCTGGTGCTGTTTG
CTTAGATGTTATAAACCAGACTTGGAGCCCAATGTTTGATCTTATAAATGTGTTCGAATCCTTCCTTCCG
CAACTGCTTCTATATCCAAACCCATCAGATCCATTTAATGGAGAAGCCGCTTCTCTGTTGATGCGTGACC
GTGCAGCCTATGAGCTCAAAGTGAAAGAATATTGTGAGAAATATGCAAAACCAGAGGAGATTTTAAGTGA
TGATGATGATGATGATAGCATGAGCGAAGATGGTTCGGACTCTGATGATGATGACGACGACGAAATCGTT
GGGAAAGCCGATCCATGAGCTTTTACGCTTTTAAGCCAGCCCCGACACCCGCCAACACCCGCTGACGCGC
CCTGACGGGCTTGTCTGCTCCCGGCATCCGCTTACAGACAAGCTGTGACCGGGATGAGATCCGGCTGCTA
ACAAAGCCCGAAAGGAAGCTGAGTTGGCTGCTGCCACCGCTGAGCAATAACTAGCATAACCCCTTGGGGC
CTCTAAACGGGTCTTGAGGGGTTTTTTGCTGAAAGGAGGAACTATATCCGGAT
