Features (pLannotate 1.2.2; 25 found; start..end, strand, type, name):
    594..671     -  promoter       lacI promoter: lacI
    679..958     -  CDS            TcR (fragment): tetracycline efflux protein; tet; confers resistance to tetracycline
    980..998     +  promoter       T7 promoter: promoter for bacteriophage T7 RNA polymerase
    999..1023    +  protein_bind   lac operator: The lac repressor binds to the lac operator to inhibit transcription in E. coli. This inhibition can be relieved by adding lactose or isopropyl-β-D-thiogalactopyranoside (IPTG). lac repressor encoded by lacI
   1044..1061    +  RBS            RBS (fragment): efficient ribosome binding site from bacteriophage T7 gene 10 (Olins and Rangwala, 1989)
   1076..1094    +  CDS            9xHis (fragment): 9xHis affinity tag
   1101..1328    +  CDS            UBIQ_AVESA: Experimental evidence at protein level: Swiss-Prot protein existence level 1. Ubiquitin exists either covalently attached to another protein, or free (unanchored). When covalently bound, it is conjugated to target proteins via an isopeptide bond either as a monomer (monoubiquitin), a polymer linked via different Lys residues of the ubiquitin (polyubiquitin chains) or a linear polymer linked via the initiator Met of the ubiquitin (linear polyubiquitin chains). Polyubiquitin chains, when attached to a target protein, have different functions depending on the Lys residue of the ubiquitin that is
   1340..1357    +  RBS            RBS (fragment): efficient ribosome binding site from bacteriophage T7 gene 10 (Olins and Rangwala, 1989)
   1364..4603    +  CDS            UBA1: UBE11_ARATH - Also known as MOS5. Experimental evidence at protein level: Swiss-Prot protein existence level 1. Activates ubiquitin by first adenylating its C-terminal glycine residue with ATP, and thereafter linking this residue to the side chain of a cysteine residue in E1, yielding a ubiquitin-E1 thioester and free AMP. From Arabidopsis thaliana (Mouse-ear cress).
   4615..4632    +  RBS            RBS (fragment): efficient ribosome binding site from bacteriophage T7 gene 10 (Olins and Rangwala, 1989)
   4642..4730    +  CDS            3xHA (fragment): three tandem HA epitope tags
   4744..4832    +  CDS            3xHA (fragment): three tandem HA epitope tags
   4834..5382    +  CDS            UBC6: UBC6_ARATH - Experimental evidence at transcript level: Swiss-Prot protein existence level 2. Accepts the ubiquitin from the E1 complex and catalyzes its covalent attachment to other proteins. From Arabidopsis thaliana (Mouse-ear cress).
   5501..5550    +  CDS            SET1 (fragment): solubility-enhancement tag derived from T7 phage gene 10B
   5558..5605    +  terminator     T7 terminator: transcription terminator for bacteriophage T7 RNA polymerase
   5642..6070    +  rep_origin     f1 ori (sequence partly withheld): f1 bacteriophage origin of replication; arrow indicates direction of (+) strand synthesis
   6123..6180    +  promoter       AmpR promoter (fragment): bla
   6189..7004    -  CDS            KanR: aminoglycoside phosphotransferase; aph(3')-Ia; confers resistance to kanamycin in bacteria or G418 (Geneticin®) in eukaryotes
   7126..7714    +  rep_origin     ori: high-copy-number ColE1/pMB1/pBR322/pUC origin of replication
   7900..8039    -  misc_feature   bom: basis of mobility region from pBR322
   8141..8332    -  CDS            rop: Rop protein, which maintains plasmids at low copy number; rop
   8349..8729    +  CDS            YPB1_ECOLX: Protein predicted: Swiss-Prot protein existence level 4. From Escherichia coli.
   8801..9092    -  CDS            TcR (fragment): tetracycline efflux protein; tet; confers resistance to tetracycline
   9107..9128    -  protein_bind   CAP binding site: CAP binding activates transcription in the presence of cAMP. E. coli catabolite activator protein
   9141..593     -  CDS            lacI (across the origin): lac repressor; lacI; The lac repressor binds to the lac operator to inhibit transcription in E. coli. This inhibition can be relieved by adding lactose or isopropyl-β-D-thiogalactopyranoside (IPTG).
>Addgene plasmid #104727 | pUG-298 | addgene full sequence | sequence record 205474 | Addgene NGS Result
AGACGCAGACGCGCCGAGACAGAACTTAATGGGCCCGCTAACAGCGCGATTTGCTGGTGACCCAATGCGA
CCAGATGCTCCACGCCCAGTCGCGTACCGTCCTCATGGGAGAAAATAATACTGTTGATGGGTGTCTGGTC
AGAGACATCAAGAAATAACGCCGGAACATTAGTGCAGGCAGCTTCCACAGCAATGGCATCCTGGTCATCC
AGCGGATAGTTAATGATCAGCCCACTGACGCGTTGCGCGAGAAGATTGTGCACCGCCGCTTTACAGGCTT
CGACGCCGCTTCGTTCTACCATCGACACCACCACGCTGGCACCCAGTTGATCGGCGCGAGATTTAATCGC
CGCGACAATTTGCGACGGCGCGTGCAGGGCCAGACTGGAGGTGGCAACGCCAATCAGCAACGACTGTTTG
CCCGCCAGTTGTTGTGCCACGCGGTTGGGAATGTAATTCAGCTCCGCCATCGCCGCTTCCACTTTTTCCC
GCGTTTTCGCAGAAACGTGGCTGGCCTGGTTCACCACGCGGGAAACGGTCTGATAAGAGACACCGGCATA
CTCTGCGACATCGTATAACGTTACTGGTTTCACATTCACCACCCTGAATTGACTCTCTTCCGGGCGCTAT
CATGCCATACCGCGAAAGGTTTTGCGCCATTCGATGGTGTCCGGGATCTCGACGCTCTCCCTTATGCGAC
TCCTGCATTAGGAAGCAGCCCAGTAGTAGGTTGAGGCCGTTGAGCACCGCCGCCGCAAGGAATGGTGCAT
GCAAGGAGATGGCGCCCAACAGTCCCCCGGCCACGGGGCCTGCCACCATACCCACGCCGAAACAAGCGCT
CATGAGCCCGAAGTGGCGAGCCCGATCTTCCCCATCGGTGATGTCGGCGATATAGGCGCCAGCAACCGCA
CCTGTGGCGCCGGTGATGCCGGCCACGATGCGTCCGGCGTAGAGGATCGAGATCTCGATCCCGCGAAATT
AATACGACTCACTATAGGGGAATTGTGAGCGGATAACAATTCCCCTCTAGAAATAATTTTGCCTTAACTT
TAAGAAGGAGATATACCATGGGCAGCCACCACCACCACCACCACAGCGGAATGCAGATCTTTGTTAAGAC
TCTCACCGGAAAGACAATCACCCTAGAGGTGGAAAGCTCCGACACCATCGACAACGTTAAGGCCAAGATC
CAGGATAAGGAGGGCATTCCTCCGGATCAGCAGAGGCTTATTTTCGCCGGCAAGCAGCTAGAGGATGGCC
GTACGTTGGCTGATTACAATATCCAGAAGGAATCCACCCTCCACTTGGTCCTCAGGCTCCGTGGTGGTTA
AGCTTGCAATTAACTTTAAGAAGGAGATATACAATGCTTCACAAGCGAGCTAGTGAAGCTAACGATAAGA
ACGATAATACCATCATCGGTTCCGATTTAGCATCATCTAAGAAACGCCGTATCGATTTCACTGAATCTTC
GTCTGATAAGTCATCTTCGATTTTAGCTTCTGGTAGTAGCAGGGGTTTTCACGGCGATAGCGTCGTTCAG
CAAATCGACATGGCTTTTGGTAATTCGAACCGTCAGGAGATTGATGAAGATCTGCACAGTCGCCAGCTCG
CCGTCTATGGTCGTGAGACTATGAGGCGTCTCTTTGCTTCCAATGTTCTCATCTCGGGGATGCACGGTCT
TGGTGCCGAGATTGCCAAGAATCTTATACTTGCTGGTGTGAAGTCTGTGACCTTGCATGATGAAAGAGTT
GTAGAGCTATGGGACTTATCAAGCAACTTTGTTTTCTCGGAGGATGATGTTGGCAAGAATAGAGCAGATG
CTTCTGTTCAGAAGTTACAGGATCTTAACAATGCTGTGGTTGTCTCTAGCTTGACCAAAAGCTTAAACAA
AGAGGATCTTTCTGGCTTCCAGGTTGTTGTATTCTCTGACATAAGCATGGAAAGAGCAATCGAATTTGAT
GACTATTGTCACAGCCATCAGCCTCCTATCGCTTTTGTCAAGGCTGATGTCAGGGGTCTTTTCGGCTCTG
TCTTTTGTGATTTTGGGCCTGAATTTGCGGTTCTTGATGTTGATGGAGAGGAACCCCATACAGGCATCAT
TGCGTCTATCTCTAATGAGAACCAGGCATTTATTTCCTGTGTCGACGATGAGAGGCTTGAGTTTGAAGAT
GGTGACCTAGTTGTTTTCTCAGAAGTTGAGGGTATGACAGAATTGAATGATGGGAAACCAAGGAAGATAA
AAAGTACACGGCCATATTCATTCACCCTTGATGAGGACACTACTAACTATGGAACATATGTGAAGGGTGG
TATTGTCACTCAAGTGAAACAGCCAAAGTTACTGAATTTCAAGCCATTGAGGGAAGCGCTTAAGGATCCA
GGGGATTTTCTATTTAGTGATTTCTCTAAGTTTGATCGGCCTCCACTCCTTCACTTAGCATTCCAGGCAC
TTGATCATTTTAAAGCTGAAGCTGGCAGATTTCCTGTTGCTGGCTCAGAAGAGGACGCTCAGAAGCTTAT
ATCGATTGCCACAGCCATCAATACCGGGCAGGGTGATTTAAAGGTGGAGAATGTTGATCAGAAGCTTCTA
AGACACTTTTCCTTTGGAGCCAAGGCTGTCCTGAATCCTATGGCTGCAATGTTTGGCGGTATTGTTGGAC
AGGAGGTTGTTAAAGCTTGCTCTGGAAAATTTCATCCTCTCTTCCAGTTTTTCTACTTTGATTCAGTGGA
GTCACTCCCCTCTGAACCTGTGGACTCGAGTGACTTTGCACCAAGAAACAGCCGGTATGATGCCCAAATA
TCTGTATTTGGGGCCAAGTTCCAGAAGAAACTTGAAGATGCTAAAGTTTTCACAGTAGGGTCTGGTGCTC
TTGGCTGTGAGTTCTTGAAAAATTTGGCTCTGATGGGGGTTTCTTGTGGAAGCCAAGGGAAGCTGACAGT
GACAGATGATGATATCATTGAGAAGAGTAACCTCAGTCGTCAATTTCTGTTCCGTGACTGGAACATTGGA
CAGGCTAAATCCACAGTTGCTGCTTCGGCTGCTGCTGTTATAAATCCTCGCTTCAACATTGAGGCCCTGC
AAAACCGTGTTGGCGCGGAGACTGAGAATGTATTTGACGATGCCTTCTGGGAGAACTTAACTGTTGTCGT
CAATGCACTGGATAATGTTAATGCGAGGCTCTATGTTGATTCGAGGTGCTTGTATTTCCAGAAGCCTCTC
CTTGAGTCTGGAACTCTTGGTACAAAGTGCAACACACAGTCGGTTATCCCACATCTAACTGAAAATTACG
GTGCCTCAAGGGACCCACCAGAGAAACAGGCCCCCATGTGTACAGTGCATTCCTTCCCGCATAACATTGA
TCACTGTTTAACTTGGGCTCGCTCTGAGTTTGAGGGTCTGCTGGAGAAAACTCCCGCTGAAGTGAATGCA
TATCTTTCTAGCCCAGTTGAGTACACTAACTCAATGATGAGTGCTGGTGATGCTCAGGCGAGGGACACAT
TGGAGAGGATTGTTGAGTGCCTTGAAAAGGAGAAGTGTGAAACCTTCCAAGACTGCTTAACCTGGGCACG
ACTGAGGTTTGAGGATTACTTTGTGAACCGTGTCAAGCAATTGATATACACATTTCCTGAAGATGCTGCG
ACTAGTACCGGAGCTCCATTCTGGTCTGCTCCAAAAAGATTCCCTCGTCCACTCCAGTACTCGTCGTCCG
ACCCAAGTCTCCTTAACTTTATCACAGCGACTGCTATTTTACGAGCAGAGACATTTGGGATCCCGATACC
TGAGTGGACTAAGAACCCAAAGGAAGCAGCAGAAGCTGTTGACAGAGTGATAGTCCCAGACTTTGAGCCA
AGGCAAGATGCAAAGATTGTGACTGATGAGAAAGCTACCACTTTAACCACTGCTTCGGTGGACGACGCTG
CAGTCATCGACGATCTCATTGCTAAGATCGACCAGTGTAGGCATAACTTGTCGCCAGACTTCAGGATGAA
ACCTATTCAGTTCGAAAAGGATGATGATACAAACTATCACATGGATGTGATAGCAGGACTAGCCAACATG
AGGGCGAGAAATTACAGCATCCCTGAAGTGGACAAGCTGAAAGCAAAGTTCATAGCAGGGAGAATCATCC
CAGCCATTGCGACTTCAACAGCCATGGCTACTGGGCTGGTCTGCCTCGAGCTGTACAAGGTCCTTGATGG
AGGACATAAAGTGGAAGCTTACAGAAACACATTTGCCAACCTGGCACTTCCACTATTCTCCATGGCTGAA
CCACTTCCACCAAAGGTGGTGAAGCACCGTGACATGGCTTGGACAGTTTGGGACAGATGGGTTCTCAAGG
GAAACCCAACTCTTCGTGAGGTGTTGCAGTGGCTGGAGGACAAAGGGCTTAGCGCATACAGCATCTCTTG
TGGAAGCTGTCTACTGTTCAACAGTATGTTCACAAGGCACAAGGAGAGGATGGACAAGAAGGTTGTGGAT
CTCGCTCGGGATGTTGCGAAAGTCGAGTTACCGCCTTATCGCAACCATCTTGATGTAGTGGTGGCTTGTG
AGGATGAAGATGACAATGACGTCGATATTCCTCTCGTCTCTATCTACTTCAGGTGAGCTTACTATTAACT
TTAAGAAGGAGATATACCATGTACCCATACGATGTTCCTGACTATGCGGGCTATCCCTATGACGTCCCGG
ACTATGCAGGATTGTATCCATATGACGTTCCAGATTACGCCACTAGAGCTGCTTACCCATACGATGTTCC
TGACTATGCGGGCTATCCCTATGACGTCCCGGACTATGCAGGATTGTATCCATATGACGTTCCAGATTAC
GCAATGGCGTCGCCGAGCAAACGTCGAGAGATGGATATGATGAAACTGATGATGAGTGATTACAAGGTGG
ATACTGTCAACGACGATTTGCAAATGTTCTATGTCACATTCCATGGACCCACTGACAGTCTTTATCAGGG
GGGTGTATGGAAGATAAAAGTGGAACTTCCCGAAGCTTATCCATACAAATCTCCATCTGTTGGATTTGTC
AACAAGATTTATCACCCTAATGTCGATGAATCTTCTGGTGCTGTTTGCTTAGATGTTATAAACCAGACTT
GGAGCCCAATGTTTGATCTTATAAATGTGTTCGAATCCTTCCTTCCGCAACTGCTTCTATATCCAAACCC
ATCAGATCCATTTAATGGAGAAGCCGCTTCTCTGTTGATGCGTGACCGTGCAGCCTATGAGCTCAAAGTG
AAAGAATATTGTGAGAAATATGCAAAACCAGAGGAGATTTTAAGTGATGATGATGATGATGATAGCATGA
GCGAAGATGGTTCGGACTCTGATGATGATGACGACGACGAAATCGTTGGGAAAGCCGATCCATGAGCTTT
TACGCTTTTAAGCCAGCCCCGACACCCGCCAACACCCGCTGACGCGCCCTGACGGGCTTGTCTGCTCCCG
GCATCCGCTTACAGACAAGCTGTGACCGGGATGAGATCCGGCTGCTAACAAAGCCCGAAAGGAAGCTGAG
TTGGCTGCTGCCACCGCTGAGCAATAACTAGCATAACCCCTTGGGGCCTCTAAACGGGTCTTGAGGGGTT
TTTTGCTGAAAGGAGGAACTATATCCGGATTGGCGAATGGG
[124 nt withheld, positions 5642-5765]
C
[91 nt withheld, positions 5767-5857]
A
[49 nt withheld, positions 5859-5907]
CCTTTGACGTTGGAGTCCACGTTCTTT
[37 nt withheld, positions 5935-5971]
ACCCTATCTCGGTCTATTCTTTTGATTTATAAGGGATTTTGCCGATTTCGGCCTATTGGTTAAAAAATGA
GCTGATTTAACAAAAATTTAACGCGAATTTTAACAAAATATTAACGCTTACAATTTAGGTGGCACTTTTC
GGGGAAATGTGCGCGGAACCCCTATTTGTTTATTTTTCTAAATACATTCAAATATGTATCCGCTCATGAA
TTAATTCTTAGAAAAACTCATCGAGCATCAAATGAAACTGCAATTTATTCATATCAGGATTATCAATACC
ATATTTTTGAAAAAGCCGTTTCTGTAATGAAGGAGAAAACTCACCGAGGCAGTTCCATAGGATGGCAAGA
TCCTGGTATCGGTCTGCGATTCCGACTCGTCCAACATCAATACAACCTATTAATTTCCCCTCGTCAAAAA
TAAGGTTATCAAGTGAGAAATCACCATGAGTGACGACTGAATCCGGTGAGAATGGCAAAAGTTTATGCAT
TTCTTTCCAGACTTGTTCAACAGGCCAGCCATTACGCTCGTCATCAAAATCACTCGCATCAACCAAACCG
TTATTCATTCGTGATTGCGCCTGAGCGAGTCGAAATACGCGATCGCTGTTAAAAGGACAATTACAAACAG
GAATCGAATGCAACCGGCGCAGGAACACTGCCAGCGCATCAACAATATTTTCACCTGAATCAGGATATTC
TTCTAATACCTGGAATGCTGTTTTCCCGGGGATCGCAGTGGTGAGTAACCATGCATCATCAGGAGTACGG
ATAAAATGCTTGATGGTCGGAAGAGGCATAAATTCCGTCAGCCAGTTTAGTCTGACCATCTCATCTGTAA
CATCATTGGCAACGCTACCTTTGCCATGTTTCAGAAACAACTCTGGCGCATCGGGCTTCCCATACAATCG
ATAGATTGTCGCACCTGATTGCCCGACATTATCGCGAGCCCATTTATACCCATATAAATCAGCATCCATG
TTGGAATTTAATCGCGGCCTAGAGCAAGACGTTTCCCGTTGAATATGGCTCATAACACCCCTTGTATTAC
TGTTTATGTAAGCAGACAGTTTTATTGTTCATGACCAAAATCCCTTAACGTGAGTTTTCGTTCCACTGAG
CGTCAGACCCCGTAGAAAAGATCAAAGGATCTTCTTGAGATCCTTTTTTTCTGCGCGTAATCTGCTGCTT
GCAAACAAAAAAACCACCGCTACCAGCGGTGGTTTGTTTGCCGGATCAAGAGCTACCAACTCTTTTTCCG
AAGGTAACTGGCTTCAGCAGAGCGCAGATACCAAATACTGTCCTTCTAGTGTAGCCGTAGTTAGGCCACC
ACTTCAAGAACTCTGTAGCACCGCCTACATACCTCGCTCTGCTAATCCTGTTACCAGTGGCTGCTGCCAG
TGGCGATAAGTCGTGTCTTACCGGGTTGGACTCAAGACGATAGTTACCGGATAAGGCGCAGCGGTCGGGC
TGAACGGGGGGTTCGTGCACACAGCCCAGCTTGGAGCGAACGACCTACACCGAACTGAGATACCTACAGC
GTGAGCTATGAGAAAGCGCCACGCTTCCCGAAGGGAGAAAGGCGGACAGGTATCCGGTAAGCGGCAGGGT
CGGAACAGGAGAGCGCACGAGGGAGCTTCCAGGGGGAAACGCCTGGTATCTTTATAGTCCTGTCGGGTTT
CGCCACCTCTGACTTGAGCGTCGATTTTTGTGATGCTCGTCAGGGGGGCGGAGCCTATGGAAAAACGCCA
GCAACGCGGCCTTTTTACGGTTCCTGGCCTTTTGCTGGCCTTTTGCTCACATGTTCTTTCCTGCGTTATC
CCCTGATTCTGTGGATAACCGTATTACCGCCTTTGAGTGAGCTGATACCGCTCGCCGCAGCCGAACGACC
GAGCGCAGCGAGTCAGTGAGCGAGGAAGCGGAAGAGCGCCTGATGCGGTATTTTCTCCTTACGCATCTGT
GCGGTATTTCACACCGCAATGGTGCACTCTCAGTACAATCTGCTCTGATGCCGCATAGTTAAGCCAGTAT
ACACTCCGCTATCGCTACGTGACTGGGTCATGGCTGCGCCCCGACACCCGCCAACACCCGCTGACGCGCC
CTGACGGGCTTGTCTGCTCCCGGCATCCGCTTACAGACAAGCTGTGACCGACTCCGGGAGCTGCATGTGT
CAGAGGTTTTCACCGTCATCACCGAAACGCGCGAGGCAGCTGCGGTAAAGCTCATCAGCGTGGTCGTGAA
GCGATTCACAGATGTCTGCCTGTTCATCCGCGTCCAGCTCGTTGAGTTTCTCCAGAAGCGTTAATGTCTG
GCTTCTGATAAAGCGGGCCATGTTAAGGGCGGTTTTTTCCTGTTTGGTCACTGATGCCTCCGTGTAAGGG
GGATTTCTGTTCATGGGGGTAATGATACCGATGAAACGAGAGAGGATGCTCACGATACGGGTTACTGATG
ATGAACATGCCCGGTTACTGGAACGTTGTGAGGGTAAACAACTGGCGGTATGGATGCGGCGGGACCAGAG
AAAAATCACTCAGGGTCAATGCCAGCGCTTCGTTAATACAGATGTAGGTGTTCCACAGGGTAGCCAGCAG
CATCCTGCGATGCAGATCCGGAACATAATGGTGCAGGGCGCTGACTTCCGCGTTTCCAGACTTTACGAAA
CACGGAAACCCAAGACCATTCATGTTGTTGCTCAGGTCGCAGACGTTTTGCAGCAGCAGTCGCTTCACGT
TCGCTCGCGTATCGGTGATTCATTCTGCTAACCAGTAAGGCAACCCCGCCAGCCTAGCCGGGTCCTCAAC
GACAGGAGCACGATCATGCGCACCCGTGGGGCCGCCATGCCGGCGATAATGGCCTGCTTCTCGCCGAAAC
GTTTGGTGGCGGGACCAGTGACGAAGGCTTGAGCGAGGGCGTGCAAGATTCCGAATACCGCAAGCGACAG
GCCGATCATCGTCGCGCTCCAGCGAAAGCGGTCCTCGCCGAAAATGACCCAGAGCGCTGCCGGCACCTGT
CCTACGAGTTGCATGATAAAGAACACAGTCATAAGTGCGGCGACGATAGTCATGCCCCGCGCCCACCGGA
AGGAGCTGACTGGGTTGAAGGCTCTCAAGGGCATCGGTCGAGATCCCGGTGCCTAATGAGTGAGCTAACT
TACATTAATTGCGTTGCGCTCACTGCCCGCTTTCCAGTCGGGAAACCTGTCGTGCCAGCTGCATTAATGA
ATCGGCCAACGCGCGGGGAGAGGCGGTTTGCGTATTGGGCGCCAGGGTGGTTTTTCTTTTCACCAGTGAC
ACGGGCAACAGCTGATTGCCCTTCACCGCCTGGCCCTGAGAGAGTTGCAGCAAGCGGTCCACGCTGGTTT
GCCCCAGCAGGCGAAAATCCTGTTTGATGGTGGTTAACGGCGGGATATAACATGAGCTGTCCTCGGTATC
GTCGTATCCCACTACCGAGATATCCGCACCAACGCGCAGCCCGGACTCGGTAATGGCGCGCATTGCGCCC
AGCGCCATCTGATCGTTGGCAACCAGCATCGCAGTGGGAACGATGCCCTCATTCAGCATTTGCATGGTTT
GTTGAAAACCGGACATGGCACTCCAGTCGCCTTCCCGTTCCGCTATCGGCTGAATTTGATTGCGAGTGAG
ATATTTATGCCAGCCAGCC
